Addgene plasmid #60533: pDONR223 PAK5 P50L
Purpose: Donor vector for human Pak5 P50L mutant
Depositing lab: John Brognard. Depositing organization: Cancer Research UK Manchester Institute (CRUK-MI). Publication: Targeted genetic dependency screen facilitates identification of actionable mutations in FGFR4, MAP3K9, and PAK5 in lung cancer. Fawdar S, Trotter EW, Li Y, Stephenson NL, Hanke F, Marusiak AA, Edwards ZC, Ientile S, Waszkowycz B, Miller CJ, Brognard J. Proc Natl Acad Sci U S A. 2013 Jul 23;110(30):12426-31. doi: 10.1073/pnas.1305207110. Epub 2013 Jul 8. PubMed 23836671.
Backbone
  Vector backbone: pDONR223
  Backbone manufacturer: Invitrogen
  Backbone size w/o insert (bp): 5005
  Vector type: Gateway Donor vector
Growth in bacteria
  Bacterial resistance: Spectinomycin, 50 μg/mL
  Growth temperature: 37°C
  Growth strain: DH5alpha
  Copy number: High Copy
Gene/Insert
  Gene/Insert name: Pak5 (alt name: Pak7)
  Species: H. sapiens (human)
  Insert size (bp): 2160
  Mutation: P50L
  Entrez Gene: PAK5 (a.k.a. PAK7)
  Cloning method: Gateway Cloning
  Sequencing primers: 5′ M13pUC-fwd; 3′ M13rev
Terms and licenses: Academic/Nonprofit Terms; Industry Terms: Not Available to Industry
How to cite: pDONR223 PAK5 P50L was a gift from John Brognard (Addgene plasmid # 60533 ; http://n2t.net/addgene:60533 ; RRID:Addgene_60533)
