[The description below was written by a language model from this plasmid's Addgene catalogue record.]
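Description:
pDONR223 PAK5 P50L is a Gateway donor-backbone plasmid carrying the human PAK5 coding sequence (also known as PAK7) with a proline-to-leucine substitution at residue 50. The backbone is pDONR223, recorded as about 5 kb without insert, and the insert is listed as 2,160 bp. It is maintained as a high-copy plasmid in standard E. coli cloning strains under spectinomycin selection. Because the gene was introduced by Gateway cloning, the construct in practice functions as an entry clone. In such clones the open reading frame is normally flanked by recombination sites that allow it to be moved by an LR reaction into any compatible destination vector. No feature table accompanies the record, so the att sites, the origin of replication and the exact boundaries of the insert are not documented here. The record also does not say whether the reading frame retains a native stop codon. M13 forward and reverse priming sites flank the insert and are used to sequence it.

The plasmid has no stated promoter, tag or reporter for expression in eukaryotic cells, which is typical of donor and entry vectors. It serves as a shuttle source of the mutant sequence rather than as an expression construct. PAK5 encodes a p21-activated serine/threonine kinase, and the associated publication describes a targeted genetic dependency screen that identified actionable mutations in FGFR4, MAP3K9 and PAK5 in lung cancer. The clone is therefore suited to transferring the P50L variant into expression, viral or tagged destination vectors for functional comparison with wild-type PAK5. The record does not describe the effect of the mutation on kinase activity.
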