>Addgene plasmid #60533 | pDONR223 PAK5 P50L | addgene partial sequence | sequence record 98873 | M13pUC-Fwd 5'-CCCAGTCACGACGTTGTAAAACG-3'
TGATTTTATTTTGACTGATAGTGACCTGTTCGTTGCAACAAATTGATGAGCAATGCTTTTTTATAATGCC
AACTTTGTACAAAAAAGTTGGCATGTTTGGGAAGAAAAAGAAAAAGATTGAAATATCTGGCCCGTCCAAC
TTTGAACACAGGGTTCATACTGGGTTTGATCCACAAGAGCAGAAGTTTACCGGCCTTCCCCAGCAGTGGC
ACAGCCTGTTAGCAGATACGGCCAACAGGCTAAAGCCTATGGTGGACCCTTCATGCATCACACCCATCCA
GCTGGCTCCTATGAAGACAATCGTTAGAGGAAACAAACCCTGCAAGGAAACCTCCATCAACGGCCTGCTA
GAGGATTTTGACAACATCTCGGTGACTCGCTCCAACTCCCTAAGGAAAGAAAGCCCACCCACCCCAGATC
AGGGAGCCTCCAGCCACGGTCCAGGCCACGCGGAAGAAAATGGCTTCATCACCTTCTCCCAGTATTCCAG
CGAATCCGATACTACTGCTGACTACACGACCGAAAAGTACAGGGAGAAGAGTCTCTATGGAGATGATCTG
GATCCGTATTATAGAGGCAGCCACGCAGCCAAGCAAAATGGGCACGTAATGAAAATGAAGCACGGGGAGG
CCTACTATTCTGAGGTGAAGCCTTTGAAATCCGATTTTGCCAGATTTTCTGCCGATTATCACTCACATTT
GGACTCACTGAGCAAACCAAGTGAATACAGTGACCTCAAGTGGGAGTATCAGAGAGCCTCGAGTAGCT
