>Addgene plasmid #60533 | pDONR223 PAK5 P50L | addgene partial sequence | sequence record 98874 | M13-Rev 5'-CAGGAAACAGCTATGACC-3'
CAGCTGGATGGCAATAATGATTTTATTTTGACTGATAGTGACCTGTTCGTTGCAACAAATTGATAAGCAA
TGCTTTCTTATAATGCCAACTTTGTACAAGAAAGTTGGTCAGTGATGCCTGTATTGTCTCATGAGGGGGA
CAATGCAAGACGGTGGACCTGCTAGTTTTAAGAATGGATGTCCGAGGAGTTCCTGGGCTGTTGCTCTCTG
AGAGGGCTCCCTCACCAACATCAAGTCTAGGAATCCCCGGAGCACTGAAGAAACCTTGTGTAGGTCCTTC
ACTCTTGGAGGTAAACTGTCCCGGATCCTCCGCATCGCCTGGAGGGGAGGCTCATTGAAGTAGGGGGGCT
CGCCATCAATCATTTCTATCACCATGATCCCGAGGGACCAGATGTCCACCTCTGTCCCATAAGGTAGCCT
AGAAATCACCTCAGGGGCCATCCAGTAGGGAGTGCCAACCAATGATTTCCTCTTCGGCACCTCTTTGGAA
ACTTGAGCACAGAAACCAAAATCAGACAACTTTATCCGGCCATCGCTTGTCAGGAGGATGGAGTCACTTT
TTATGTCCCTGTGAATCACTCCTTGGTTATGAAGGTAGGAGAGAGCTCTCAGAACTGACAGGCAGACAGT
AGCTATCTGTTCTTCATTCATTCTGGTGTGAGTCACAATGTCTGTCAAGGCACCACCTTCTAGAAACTCC
ATGACCACCCAGAGCTCATCGCCGACAAGGTAGCTGCTGTACATGTCAACCACATTGTCATGGTGGTAAT
